>Addgene plasmid #171039 | pRF TpC | addgene full sequence | sequence record 337238 | Addgene NGS Result
AGCCACTACCGCGAGGTGCTGCCGCTGTCCCCCATGGAAGACGCCAAAAACATAAAGAAAGGCCCGGCGC
CATTCTATCCGCTGGAAGATGGAACCGCTGGAGAGCAACTGCATAAGGCTATGAAGAGATACGCCCTGGT
TCCTGGAACAATTGCTTTTACAGATGCACATATCGAGGTGGACATCACTTACGCTGAGTACTTCGAAATG
TCCGTTCGGTTGGCAGAAGCTATGAAACGATATGGGCTGAATACAAATCACAGAATCGTCGTATGCAGTG
AAAACTCTCTTCAATTCTTTATGCCGGTGTTGGGCGCGTTATTTATCGGAGTTGCAGTTGCGCCCGCGAA
CGACATTTATAATGAACGTGAATTGCTCAACAGTATGGGCATTTCGCAGCCTACCGTGGTGTTCGTTTCC
AAAAAGGGGTTGCAAAAAATTTTGAACGTGCAAAAAAAGCTCCCAATCATCCAAAAAATTATTATCATGG
ATTCTAAAACGGATTACCAGGGATTTCAGTCGATGTACACGTTCGTCACATCTCATCTACCTCCCGGTTT
TAATGAATACGATTTTGTGCCAGAGTCCTTCGATAGGGACAAGACAATTGCACTGATCATGAACTCCTCT
GGATCTACTGGTCTGCCTAAAGGTGTCGCTCTGCCTCATAGAACTGCCTGCGTGAGATTCTCGCATGCCA
GAGATCCTATTTTTGGCAATCAAATCATTCCGGATACTGCGATTTTAAGTGTTGTTCCATTCCATCACGG
TTTTGGAATGTTTACTACACTCGGATATTTGATATGTGGATTTCGAGTCGTCTTAATGTATAGATTTGAA
GAAGAGCTGTTTCTGAGGAGCCTTCAGGATTACAAGATTCAAAGTGCGCTGCTGGTGCCAACCCTATTCT
CCTTCTTCGCCAAAAGCACTCTGATTGACAAATACGATTTATCTAATTTACACGAAATTGCTTCTGGTGG
CGCTCCCCTCTCTAAGGAAGTCGGGGAAGCGGTTGCCAAGAGGTTCCATCTGCCAGGTATCAGGCAAGGA
TATGGGCTCACTGAGACTACATCAGCTATTCTGATTACACCCGAGGGGGATGATAAACCGGGCGCGGTCG
GTAAAGTTGTTCCATTTTTTGAAGCGAAGGTTGTGGATCTGGATACCGGGAAAACGCTGGGCGTTAATCA
AAGAGGCGAACTGTGTGTGAGAGGTCCTATGATTATGTCCGGTTATGTAAACAATCCGGAAGCGACCAAC
GCCTTGATTGACAAGGATGGATGGCTACATTCTGGAGACATAGCTTACTGGGACGAAGACGAACACTTCT
TCATCGTTGACCGCCTGAAGTCTCTGATTAAGTACAAAGGCTATCAGGTGGCTCCCGCTGAATTGGAATC
CATCTTGCTCCAACACCCCAACATCTTCGACGCAGGTGTCGCAGGTCTTCCCGACGATGACGCCGGTGAA
CTTCCCGCCGCCGTTGTTGTTTTGGAGCACGGAAAGACGATGACGGAAAAAGAGATCGTGGATTACGTCG
CCAGTCAAGTAACAACCGCGAAAAAGTTGCGCGGAGGAGTTGTGTTTGTGGACGAAGTACCGAAAGGTCT
TACCGGAAAACTCGACGCAAGAAAAATCAGAGAGATCCTCATAAAGGCCAAGAAGGGCGGAAAGATCGCC
GTGTAATTCTAGAGTCGGGGCGGCCGGCCGCTTCGAGCAGACATGATAAGATACATTGATGAGTTTGGAC
AAACCACAACTAGAATGCAGTGAAAAAAATGCTTTATTTGTGAAATTTGTGATGCTATTGCTTTATTTGT
AACCATTATAAGCTGCAATAAACAAGTTAACAACAACAATTGCATTCATTTTATGTTTCAGGTTCAGGGG
GAGGTGTGGGAGGTTTTTTAAAGCAAGTAAAACCTCTACAAATGTGGTAAAATCGATAAGGATCTGAACG
ATGGAGCGGAGAATGGGCGGAACTGGGCGGAGTTAGGGGCGGGACTATGGTTGCTGACTAATTGAGATGC
ATGCTTTGCATACTTCTGCCTGCTGGGGAGCCTGGGGACTTTCCACACCTGGTTGCTGACTAATTGAGAT
GCATGCTTTGCATACTTCTGCCTGCTGGGGAGCCTGGGGACTTTCCACACCCTAACTGACACACATTCCA
CAGCGGATCCGTCGACCGATGCCCTTGAGAGCCTTCAACCCAGTCAGCTCCTTCCGGTGGGCGCGGGGCA
TGACTATCGTCGCCGCACTTATGACTGTCTTCTTTATCATGCAACTCGTAGGACAGGTGCCGGCAGCGCT
CTTCCGCTTCCTCGCTCACTGACTCGCTGCGCTCGGTCGTTCGGCTGCGGCGAGCGGTATCAGCTCACTC
AAAGGCGGTAATACGGTTATCCACAGAATCAGGGGATAACGCAGGAAAGAACATGTGAGCAAAAGGCCAG
CAAAAGGCCAGGAACCGTAAAAAGGCCGCGTTGCTGGCGTTTTTCCATAGGCTCCGCCCCCCTGACGAGC
ATCACAAAAATCGACGCTCAAGTCAGAGGTGGCGAAACCCGACAGGACTATAAAGATACCAGGCGTTTCC
CCCTGGAAGCTCCCTCGTGCGCTCTCCTGTTCCGACCCTGCCGCTTACCGGATACCTGTCCGCCTTTCTC
CCTTCGGGAAGCGTGGCGCTTTCTCATAGCTCACGCTGTAGGTATCTCAGTTCGGTGTAGGTCGTTCGCT
CCAAGCTGGGCTGTGTGCACGAACCCCCCGTTCAGCCCGACCGCTGCGCCTTATCCGGTAACTATCGTCT
TGAGTCCAACCCGGTAAGACACGACTTATCGCCACTGGCAGCAGCCACTGGTAACAGGATTAGCAGAGCG
AGGTATGTAGGCGGTGCTACAGAGTTCTTGAAGTGGTGGCCTAACTACGGCTACACTAGAAGAACAGTAT
TTGGTATCTGCGCTCTGCTGAAGCCAGTTACCTTCGGAAAAAGAGTTGGTAGCTCTTGATCCGGCAAACA
AACCACCGCTGGTAGCGGTGGTTTTTTTGTTTGCAAGCAGCAGATTACGCGCAGAAAAAAAGGATCTCAA
GAAGATCCTTTGATCTTTTCTACGGGGTCTGACGCTCAGTGGAACGAAAACTCACGTTAAGGGATTTTGG
TCATGAGATTATCAAAAAGGATCTTCACCTAGATCCTTTTAAATTAAAAATGAAGTTTTAAATCAATCTA
AAGTATATATGAGTAAACTTGGTCTGACAGTTACCAATGCTTAATCAGTGAGGCACCTATCTCAGCGATC
TGTCTATTTCGTTCATCCATAGTTGCCTGACTCCCCGTCGTGTAGATAACTACGATACGGGAGGGCTTAC
CATCTGGCCCCAGTGCTGCAATGATACCGCGAGACCCACGCTCACCGGCTCCAGATTTATCAGCAATAAA
CCAGCCAGCCGGAAGGGCCGAGCGCAGAAGTGGTCCTGCAACTTTATCCGCCTCCATCCAGTCTATTAAT
TGTTGCCGGGAAGCTAGAGTAAGTAGTTCGCCAGTTAATAGTTTGCGCAACGTTGTTGCCATTGCTACAG
GCATCGTGGTGTCACGCTCGTCGTTTGGTATGGCTTCATTCAGCTCCGGTTCCCAACGATCAAGGCGAGT
TACATGATCCCCCATGTTGTGCAAAAAAGCGGTTAGCTCCTTCGGTCCTCCGATCGTTGTCAGAAGTAAG
TTGGCCGCAGTGTTATCACTCATGGTTATGGCAGCACTGCATAATTCTCTTACTGTCATGCCATCCGTAA
GATGCTTTTCTGTGACTGGTGAGTACTCAACCAAGTCATTCTGAGAATAGTGTATGCGGCGACCGAGTTG
CTCTTGCCCGGCGTCAATACGGGATAATACCGCGCCACATAGCAGAACTTTAAAAGTGCTCATCATTGGA
AAACGTTCTTCGGGGCGAAAACTCTCAAGGATCTTACCGCTGTTGAGATCCAGTTCGATGTAACCCACTC
GTGCACCCAACTGATCTTCAGCATCTTTTACTTTCACCAGCGTTTCTGGGTGAGCAAAAACAGGAAGGCA
AAATGCCGCAAAAAAGGGAATAAGGGCGACACGGAAATGTTGAATACTCATACTCTTCCTTTTTCAATAT
TATTGAAGCATTTATCAGGGTTATTGTCTCATGAGCGGATACATATTTGAATGTATTTAGAAAAATAAAC
AAATAGGGGTTCCGCGCACATTTCCCCGAAAAGTGCCACCTG
[124 nt withheld, positions 4243-4366]
C
[91 nt withheld, positions 4368-4458]
A
[49 nt withheld, positions 4460-4508]
CCTTTGACGTTGGAGTCCACGTTCTTT
[37 nt withheld, positions 4536-4572]
ACCCTATCTCGGTCTATTCTTTTGATTTATAAGGGATTTTGCCGATTTCGGCCTATTGGTTAAAAAATGA
GCTGATTTAACAAAAATTTAACGCGAATTTTAACAAAATATTAACGCTTACAATTTGCCATTCGCCATTC
AGGCTGCGCAACTGTTGGGAAGGGCGATCGGTGCGGGCCTCTTCGCTATTACGCCAGCCCAAGCTACCAT
GATAAGTAAGTAATATTAAGGTACGGGAGGTACTTGGAGCGGCCGCAATAAAATATCTTTATTTTCATTA
CATCTGTGTGTTGGTTTTTTGTGTGAATCGATAGTACTAACATACGCTCTCCATCAAAACAAAACGAAAC
AAAACAAACTAGCAAAATAGGCTGTCCCCAGTGCAAGTGCAGGTGCCAGAACATTTCTCTATCGATAGGT
ACCGAGCTCTTACGCGTGCTAGCCCGGGCTCGAGATCTGCGATCTGCATCTCAATTAGTCAGCAACCATA
GTCCCGCCCCTAACTCCGCCCATCCCGCCCCTAACTCCGCCCAGTTCCGCCCATTCTCCGCCCCATCGCT
GACTAATTTTTTTTATTTATGCAGAGGCCGAGGCCGCCTCGGCCTCTGAGCTATTCCAGAAGTAGTGAGG
AGGCTTTTTTGGAGGCCTAGGCTTTTGCAAAAAGCTGAAGTTGGTCGTGAGGCACTGGGCAGGTAAGTAT
CAAGGTTACAAGACAGGTTTAAGGAGACCAATAGAAACTGGGCTTGTCGAGACAGAGAAGACTCTTGCGT
TTCTGATAGGCACCTATTGGTCTTACTGACATCCACTTTGCCTTTCTCTCCACAGGTGTCCACTCCCAGT
TCAATTACAGCTCTTAAGGCTAGAGTACTTAATACGACTCACTATAGGCTAGGCTTGGCATTCCGGTACT
GAATTGATATCAAGCTCTAGCCACCATGACTTCGAAAGTTTATGATCCAGAACAAAGGAAACGGATGATA
ACTGGTCCGCAGTGGTGGGCCAGATGTAAACAAATGAATGTTCTTGATTCATTTATTAATTATTATGATT
CAGAAAAACATGCAGAAAATGCTGTTATTTTTTTACATGGTAACGCGGCCTCTTCTTATTTATGGCGACA
TGTTGTGCCACATATTGAGCCAGTAGCGCGGTGTATTATACCAGACCTTATTGGTATGGGCAAATCAGGC
AAATCTGGTAATGGTTCTTATAGGTTACTTGATCATTACAAATATCTTACTGCATGGTTTGAACTTCTTA
ATTTACCAAAGAAGATCATTTTTGTCGGCCATGATTGGGGTGCTTGTTTGGCATTTCATTATAGCTATGA
GCATCAAGATAAGATCAAAGCAATAGTTCACGCTGAAAGTGTAGTAGATGTGATTGAATCATGGGATGAA
TGGCCTGATATTGAAGAAGATATTGCGTTGATCAAATCTGAAGAAGGAGAAAAAATGGTTTTGGAGAATA
ACTTCTTCGTGGAAACCATGTTGCCATCAAAAATCATGAGAAAGTTAGAACCAGAAGAATTTGCAGCATA
TCTTGAACCATTCAAAGAGAAAGGTGAAGTTCGTCGTCCAACATTATCATGGCCTCGTGAAATCCCGTTA
GTAAAAGGTGGTAAACCTGACGTTGTACAAATTGTTAGGAATTATAATGCTTATCTACGTGCAAGTGATG
ATTTACCAAAAATGTTTATTGAATCGGACCCAGGATTCTTTTCCAATGCTATTGTTGAAGGTGCCAAGAA
GTTTCCTAATACTGAATTTGTCAAAGTAAAAGGTCTTCATTTTTCGCAAGAAGATGCACCTGATGAAATG
GGAAAATATATCAAATCGTTCGTTGAGCGAGTTCTCAAAAATGAACAATAATTCTAGAGCTTATCGATAC
CGTCGACCTCGAATCACTAGTCAGCTGGAATTCAGATCTGGTACCGAGCTCCCCGGGCTGCAGGATATCC
TGCAGCCCGGGGACCTCGGTACCAGATCTAGGATCCAGGATCCGGCGACACTCCACCATGGAAGTCCTCA
GCCTTCACGTCCGGCATTCGTGGTGCCCGGAGCCCGACGCCCCGCGTCCGGACCTGGAGGCAGCCCTGGG
TCTCCGGATCAGGCCAGCGGCCAAAGGGTCGCCGCACGCACCTGTTCCCAGGGCCTCCACATCATGGCCC
CTCCCTCGGGTTACCCCACAGCCTAGGCCGATTCGACCTCTCTCCGCTGGGGCCCTCGCTGGCGTCCCTG
CACCCTGGGAGCGCGAGCGGCGCGCGGGCGGGGAAGCGCGGCCCAGACCCCCGGGTCCGCCCGGAGCAGC
TGCGCTGTCGGGGCCAGGCCGGGCTCCCAGTGGATTCGCGGGCACAGACGCCCAGGACCGCGCTTCCCAC
GTGGCGGAGGGACTGGGGACCCGGGCACCCGTCCTGCCCCTTCACCTTCCAGCTCCGCCTCCTCCGCGCG
GACCCCGCCCCGTCCCGACCCCTCCCGGGTCCCCGGCCCAGCCCCCTCCGGGCCCTCCCAGCCCCTCCCC
TTCCTTTCCGCGGCCCCGCCCTCTCCTCGCGGCGCGAGTTTCAGGCAGCGCTGCGTCCTGCTGCGCACGT
GGGAAGCCCTGGCCCCGGCCACCCCCGCGATGCCGCGCGCTCCCCGCTGCCGAGCCGTGCGCTCCCTGCT
GCGC
Features (pLannotate 1.2.2; 17 found; start..end, strand, type, name):
     34..1686    +  CDS            luciferase: firefly luciferase; luc+; enhanced luc+ version of the luciferase gene
   1727..1848    -  polyA_signal   SV40 poly(A) signal: SV40 polyadenylation signal
   1871..1939    -  CDS            large T antigen (fragment): large T antigen from SV40 (simian virus 40)
   1984..2174    -  promoter       SV40 promoter (fragment): SV40 enhancer and early promoter
   2180..2312    +  CDS            TcR (fragment): tetracycline efflux protein; tet; confers resistance to tetracycline
   2492..3080    -  rep_origin     ori: high-copy-number ColE1/pMB1/pBR322/pUC origin of replication
   3251..4111    -  CDS            AmpR: β-lactamase; bla; confers resistance to ampicillin, carbenicillin, and related antibiotics
   4112..4216    -  promoter       AmpR promoter: bla
   4243..4671    +  rep_origin     f1 ori (sequence partly withheld): f1 bacteriophage origin of replication; arrow indicates direction of (+) strand synthesis
   4703..4770    -  CDS            lacZα (fragment): LacZα fragment of β-galactosidase; lacZ fragment
   4829..4877    +  polyA_signal   poly(A) signal: synthetic polyadenylation signal
   4891..4982    +  misc_feature   pause site: RNA polymerase II transcriptional pause signal from the human α2 globin gene
   5037..5233    +  promoter       SV40 promoter: SV40 early promoter
   5265..5397    +  intron         chimeric intron: chimera between introns from human β-globin and immunoglobulin heavy chain genes
   5442..5460    +  promoter       T7 promoter: promoter for bacteriophage T7 RNA polymerase
   5508..6443    +  CDS            Rluc: luciferase from the anthozoan coelenterate Renilla reniformis (sea pansy)
   6450..6474    +  misc_feature   MCS (fragment): pBluescript multiple cloning site
