[The description below was written by a language model from this plasmid's Addgene catalogue record and pLannotate feature annotations shown in this document.]
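Description:
pRF TpC is an empty mammalian expression backbone derived from the dual-luciferase vector pRF, deposited as the base vector for Firefly-Renilla luciferase assays of hTERT promoter activity. It is maintained in E. coli as a high-copy plasmid through a ColE1/pUC-type origin and selected with ampicillin via the AmpR (β-lactamase) gene and its bla promoter. An f1 bacteriophage origin is also present, along with short remnants of lacZα and a tetracycline resistance gene that are vector relics rather than functional markers.

In the roughly 7.2 kb circular sequence, a synthetic poly(A) signal and a transcriptional pause site from the human α2 globin gene sit upstream of the reporter region, where they limit read-through from the backbone. These are followed by the SV40 early promoter, a chimeric β-globin/immunoglobulin intron that aids expression, a T7 promoter, and the Renilla luciferase coding sequence. Downstream of Renilla lies a fragment of a multiple cloning site and about 800 bp without annotation, continuing across the plasmid origin to the firefly luciferase (luc+) coding sequence, which is followed by an SV40 polyadenylation signal and a partial SV40 enhancer/promoter fragment.

The two reporters are thus in the same orientation, with the interval between them the likely position for test sequences cloned by restriction enzymes, so that firefly signal can be normalised to Renilla from the same plasmid. The record lists no insert and does not state what the unannotated intervening region contains, what "TpC" denotes, or exactly where hTERT sequences are to be introduced.
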