Addgene plasmid #171039: pRF TpC
Purpose: (Empty Backbone) Empty vector for Firefly-Renilla luciferase assay for hTERT promoter activity
Depositing lab: Agnel Sfeir. Depositing organization: NYU Grossman School of Medicine. Publication: Alternative splicing is a developmental switch for hTERT expression. Penev A, Bazley A, Shen M, Boeke JD, Savage SA, Sfeir A. Mol Cell. 2021 Apr 6. pii: S1097-2765(21)00228-8. doi: 10.1016/j.molcel.2021.03.033. PubMed 33852895.
Backbone
  Vector backbone: pRF
  Vector type: Mammalian Expression
Growth in bacteria
  Bacterial resistance: Ampicillin, 100 μg/mL
  Growth temperature: 37°C
  Growth strain: DH5alpha
  Copy number: High Copy
Gene/Insert
  Cloning method: Restriction Enzyme
Terms and licenses: Academic/Nonprofit Terms; Industry Terms: Not Available to Industry
How to cite: pRF TpC was a gift from Agnel Sfeir (Addgene plasmid # 171039 ; http://n2t.net/addgene:171039 ; RRID:Addgene_171039)
